>Addgene plasmid #54231 | mEmerald-Pit1-6 | depositor partial sequence | sequence record 84376 | insert sequence
GACGTCAGATCCGCTAGCCGCCACCATGAGTTGCCAACCTTTCACCTCGGCTGATACCTTTATACCTCTG
AATTCTGACGCTTCTGCTGCCCTGCCTCTGAGAATGCACCACAGTGCCGCTGAGGGTCTCCCAGCCTCCA
ACCACGCCACCAACGTGATGTCCACAGCGACAGGACTTCATTATTCTGTGCCTTCCTGTCATTATGGAAA
CCAGCCATCCACCTACGGAGTGATGGCAGGCACTTTAACCCCTTGTCTTTACAAGTTTCCAGACCACACC
CTGAGTCATGGGTTTCCTCCCCTGCACCAACCTCTGCTGGCGGAGGACCCAACAGCCTCTGAATTTAAGC
AGGAACTCAGGCGGAAAAGTAAATTGGTGGAAGAGCCAATAGACATGGACTCCCCGGAAATCCGAGAACT
GGAGCAGTTTGCCAACGAATTTAAAGTGAGAAGAATTAAGTTAGGATACACCCAGACAAACGTGGGCGAA
GCTCTGGCCGCTGTCCACGGCTCCGAATTCAGTCAAACAACCATCTGCCGATTTGAAAACTTGCAGCTCA
GTTTCAAAAATGCTTGCAAACTGAAAGCAATTTTATCCAAGTGGCTGGAGGAAGCTGAGCAGGTCGGAGC
TTTGTACAATGAAAAAGTGGGAGCAAACGAAAGGAAGAGGAAACGGAGGACAACTATCAGTATCGCCGCT
AAGGATGCTTTGGAGAGACACTTTGGAGAGCACAGCAAACCTTCTTCGCAGGAGATCATGCGGATGGCTG
AAGAATTGAATCTCGAGAAAGAAGTAGTAAGAGTGTGGTTTTGCAACCGAAGGCAGAGAGAAAAACGGGT
GAAAACGAGTCTCAATCAAAGTCTGTTCTCTATTTCAAAGGAGCATCTTGAGTGCAGAGATCCACCGGTC
GCCACCATGGTGAGCAAGGGCGAGGAGCTGTTCACCGGGGTGGTGCCCATCCTGGTCGAGCTGGACGGCG
ACGTAAACGGCCACAAGTTCAGCGTGTCCGGCGAGGGCGAGGGCGATGCCACCTACGGCAAGCTGACCCT
GAAGTTCATCTGCACCACCGGCAAGCTGCCCGTGCCCTGGCCCACCCTCGTGACCACCTTGACCTACGGC
GTGCAGTGCTTCGCCCGCTACCCCGACCACATGAAGCAGCACGACTTCTTCAAGTCCGCCATGCCCGAAG
GCTACGTCCAGGAGCGCACCATCTTCTTCAAGGACGACGGCAACTACAAGACCCGCGCCGAGGTGAAGTT
CGAGGGCGACACCCTGGTGAACCGCATCGAGCTGAAGGGCATCGACTTCAAGGAGGACGGCAACATCCTG
GGGCACAAGCTGGAGTACAACTACAACAGCCACAAGGTCTATATCACCGCCGACAAGCAGAAGAACGGCA
TCAAGGTGAACTTCAAGACCCGCCACAACATCGAGGACGGCAGCGTGCAGCTCGCCGACCACTACCAGCA
GAACACCCCCATCGGCGACGGCCCCGTGCTGCTGCCCGACAACCACTACCTGAGCACCCAGTCCAAGCTG
AGCAAAGACCCCAACGAGAAGCGCGATCACATGGTCCTGCTGGAGTTCGTGACCGCCGCCGGGATCACTC
TCGGCATGGACGAGCTGTACAAGTAAGCGGCCGCGACTCTAGATCATAATCAGCCATACCACATT
