>Addgene plasmid #54231 | mEmerald-Pit1-6 | addgene partial sequence | sequence record 89325 | EGFP-N 5'-CGTCGCCGTCCAGCTCGACCAG-3'
CTCCTCGCCCTTGCTCACCATGGTGGCGACCGGTGGATCTCTGCACTCAAGATGCTCCTTTGAAATAGAG
AACAGACTTTGATTGAGACTCGTTTTCACCCGTTTTTCTCTCTGCCTTCGGTTGCAAAACCACACTCTTA
CTACTTCTTTCTCGAGATTCAATTCTTCAGCCATCCGCATGATCTCCTGCGAAGAAGGTTTGCTGTGCTC
TCCAAAGTGTCTCTCCAAAGCATCCTTAGCGGCGATACTGATAGTTGTCCTCCGTTTCCTCTTCCTTTCG
TTTGCTCCCACTTTTTCATTGTACAAAGCTCCGACCTGCTCAGCTTCCTCCAGCCACTTGGATAAAATTG
CTTTCAGTTTGCAAGCATTTTTGAAACTGAGCTGCAAGTTTTCAAATCGGCAGATGGTTGTTTGACTGAA
TTCGGAGCCGTGGACAGCGGCCAGAGCTTCGCCCACGTTTGTCTGGGTGTATCCTAACTTAATTCTTCTC
ACTTTAAATTCGTTGGCAAACTGCTCCAGTTCTCGGATTTCCGGGGAGTCCATGTCTATTGGCTCTTCCA
CCAATTTACTTTTCCGCCTGAGTTCCTGCTTAAATTCAGAGGCTGTTGGGTCCTCCGCCAGCAGAGGTTG
GTGCAGGGGAGGAAACCCATGACTCAGGGTGTGGTCTGGAAACTTGTAAAGACAAGGGGTTAAAGTGCCT
GCCATCACTCCGTAGGTGGATGGCTGGTTTCCATAATGACAGGAAGGCACAGAATAATGAAGTCCTGTCG
CTGTGGACATCACGTTGGTGGCGTGGTTGGAGGCTGGGAGACCCTCAGCGGCACTGTGGTGCATTCTCAG
AGGCAGGGCAGCA
