[The description below was written by a language model from this plasmid's Addgene catalogue record.]
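Description:
mEmerald-Pit1-6 is a mammalian expression plasmid that produces rat (R. norvegicus) Pit1 fused to the green fluorescent protein mEmerald. It is built on an mEmerald backbone of about 4.75 kb (excluding the insert). The plasmid is maintained at high copy in E. coli under kanamycin selection and carries a neomycin resistance marker, so transfected mammalian cells can be selected with G418. The record gives no feature table, so the specific origin of replication and the promoters driving the resistance marker are not documented. The listed 3′ sequencing primer implies an SV40 polyadenylation signal downstream of the expression cassette.

The fusion is transcribed from the CMV promoter, a strong constitutive promoter widely used for high-level expression in cultured mammalian cells. The tag is recorded as C-terminal on the backbone, meaning mEmerald is placed at the C-terminal end of Pit1. The "6" in the name may refer to the length of the linker between the two proteins, but the record does not say so, and the cloning method is listed as unknown. mEmerald is a bright GFP derivative, with excitation recorded at 487 nm and emission at 509 nm.

Pit1 is a pituitary-specific POU-domain transcription factor, and the depositor reports nuclear localization for the fusion. The construct therefore serves mainly as a green fluorescent nuclear marker for live- or fixed-cell microscopy. It can also be used to follow the distribution and behaviour of Pit1 itself in transfected mammalian cells.
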