Addgene plasmid #54231: mEmerald-Pit1-6
Purpose: Localization: Nucleus, Excitation: 487, Emission: 509
Depositing lab: Michael Davidson. Depositing organization: Florida State University, Tallahassee.
Backbone
  Vector backbone: mEmerald
  Backbone size w/o insert (bp): 4750
  Vector type: Mammalian Expression
  Selectable markers: Neomycin (select with G418)
Growth in bacteria
  Bacterial resistance: Kanamycin, 50 μg/mL
  Growth temperature: 37°C
  Growth strain: DH5alpha
  Copy number: High Copy
Gene/Insert
  Gene/Insert name: Pit1 (alt name: NM_013008.2)
  Species: R. norvegicus (rat)
  Promoter: CMV
  Tag / fusion protein: mEmerald (C terminal on backbone)
  Cloning method: Unknown
  Sequencing primers: 5′ CMV-F; 3′ SV40pA-R
Terms and licenses: Academic/Nonprofit Terms; Industry Terms
Depositor comments: . Excitation = 487; Emission = 509. Localization data: Nucleus
How to cite: mEmerald-Pit1-6 was a gift from Michael Davidson (Addgene plasmid # 54231 ; http://n2t.net/addgene:54231 ; RRID:Addgene_54231)
